>Addgene plasmid #129481 | pAAV/CaMKIIa::iLMO2 | addgene full sequence | sequence record 385172 | Addgene NGS Result
CCTGCAGGCAGCTGCGCGCTCGCTCGCTCACTGAGGCCGCCCGGGCGTCGGGCGACCTTTGGTCGCCCGG
CCTCAGTGAGCGAGCGAGCGCGCAGAGAGGGAGTGGCCAACTCCATCACTAGGGGTTCCTGCGGCCGCAC
GCGTTTAACATTATGGCCTTAGGTCACTTCATCTCCATGGGGTTCTTCTTCTGATTTTCTAGAAAATGAG
ATGGGGGTGCAGAGAGCTTCCTCAGTGACCTGCCCAGGGTCACATCAGAAATGTCAGAGCTAGAACTTGA
ACTCAGATTACTAATCTTAAATTCCATGCCTTGGGGGCATGCAAGTACGATATACAGAAGGAGTGAACTC
ATTAGGGCAGATGACCAATGAGTTTAGGAAAGAAGAGTCCAGGGCAGGGTACATCTACACCACCCGCCCA
GCCCTGGGTGAGTCCAGCCACGTTCACCTCATTATAGTTGCCTCTCTCCAGTCCTACCTTGACGGGAAGC
ACAAGCAGAAACTGGGACAGGAGCCCCAGGAGACCAAATCTTCATGGTCCCTCTGGGAGGATGGGTGGGG
AGAGCTGTGGCAGAGGCCTCAGGAGGGGCCCTGCTGCTCAGTGGTGACAGATAGGGGTGAGAAAGCAGAC
AGAGTCATTCCGTCAGCATTCTGGGTCTGTTTGGTACTTCTTCTCACGCTAAGGTGGCGGTGTGATATGC
ACAATGGCTAAAAAGCAGGGAGAGCTGGAAAGAAACAAGGACAGAGACAGAGGCCAAGTCAACCAGACCA
ATTCCCAGAGGAAGCAAAGAAACCATTACAGAGACTACAAGGGGGAAGGGAAGGAGAGATGAATTAGCTT
CCCCTGTAAACCTTAGAACCCAGCTGTTGCCAGGGCAACGGGGCAATACCTGTCTCTTCAGAGGAGATGA
AGTTGCCAGGGTAACTACATCCTGTCTTTCTCAAGGACCATCCCAGAATGTGGCACCCACTAGCCGTTAC
CATAGCAACTGCCTCTTTGCCCCACTTAATCCCATCCCGTCTGTTAAAAGGGCCCTATAGTTGGAGGTGG
GGGAGGTAGGAAGAGCGATGATCACTTGTGGACTAAGTTTGTTCGCATCCCCTTCTCCAACCCCCTCAGT
ACATCACCCTGGGGGAACAGGGTCCACTTGCTCCTGGGCCCACACAGTCCTGCAGTATTGTGTATATAAG
GCCAGGGCAAAGAGGAGCAGGTTTTAAAGTGAAAGGCAGGCAGGTGTTGGGGAGGCAGTTACCGGGGCAA
CGGGAACAGGGCGTTTCGGAGGTGGTTGCCATGGGGACCTGGATGCTGACGAAGGCTCGCGAGGCTGTGA
GCAGCCACAGTGCCCTGCTCAGAAGCCCCAAGCTCGTCAGTCAAGCCGGTTCTCCGTTTGCACTCAGGAG
CACGGGCAGGCGAGTGGCCCCTAGTTCTGGGGGCAGCTCTAGAGCGGTACCGGATCCATGACAGAGACCC
TGCCTCCCGTGACCGAGAGTGCCGTGGCCCTTCAAGCCGAGGTTACCCAAAGGGAGTTGTTCGAGTTCGT
GCTGAACGACCCTTTGCTTGCAAGCAGTCTCTATATCAACATCGCACTTGCAGGACTGAGTATACTGCTG
TTCGTTTTTATGACCCGAGGACTCGATGATCCACGGGCAAAACTTATTGCTGTGTCAACCATCCTTGTGC
CTGTCGTCAGCATTGCCTCCTACACTGGATTGGCGAGCGGCCTGACAATTTCCGTTCTTGAAATGCCAGC
GGGCCATTTTGCAGAAGGCAGCTCAGTGATGCTGGGAGGAGAAGAGGTAGATGGTGTAGTCACCATGTGG
GGACGGTATCTCACCTGGGCACTTTCCACGCCCATGATTCTCCTCGCTCTGGGTCTCCTGGCCGGAAGCA
ATGCTACAAAGCTCTTCACAGCTATCACTTTCGATATCGCTATGTGCGTGACTGGCCTTGCCGCGGCCCT
GACTACCTCCTCCCACCTCATGAGATGGTTCTGGTACGCTATCAGTTGTGCATGCTTTCTGGTGGTCTTG
TATATCCTGCTGGTGGAGTGGGCACAGGACGCCAAAGCCGCGGGAACCGCTGACATGTTCAATACCCTGA
AGCTGTTGACAGTAGTGATGTGGCTGGGGTATCCAATTGTGTGGGCTCTTGGAGTCGAGGGTATCGCGGT
GTTGCCCGTTGGGGTGACGAGCTGGGGATATTCTTTCCTGGATATCGTGGCAAAGTACATTTTCGCATTC
TTGCTCCTGAACTATCTGACGTCAAACGAATCTGTCGTGTCCGGCAGCATTTTGGATGTTCCATCTGCTT
CTGGGACCCCGGCTGATGATGCGGCCGCAGTGAGCAAGGGCGAGGAGCTGTTCACCGGGGTGGTGCCCAT
CCTGGTCGAGCTGGACGGCGACGTAAACGGCCACAAGTTCAGCGTGTCCGGCGAGGGCGAGGGCGATGCC
ACCTACGGCAAGCTGACCCTGAAGCTGATCTGCACCACCGGCAAGCTGCCCGTGCCCTGGCCCACCCTCG
TGACCACCCTGGGCTACGGCCTGCAGTGCTTCGCCCGCTACCCCGACCACATGAAGCAGCACGACTTCTT
CAAGTCCGCCATGCCCGAAGGCTACGTCCAGGAGCGCACCATCTTCTTCAAGGACGACGGCAACTACAAG
ACCCGCGCCGAGGTGAAGTTCGAGGGCGACACCCTGGTGAACCGCATCGAGCTGAAGGGCATCGACTTCA
AGGAGGACGGCAACATCCTGGGGCACAAGCTGGAGTACAACTACAACAGCCACAACGTCTATATCACCGC
CGACAAGCAGAAGAACGGCATCAAGGCCAACTTCAAGATCCGCCACAACATCGAGGACGGCGGCGTGCAG
CTCGCCGACCACTACCAGCAGAACACCCCCATCGGCGACGGCCCCGTGCTGCTGCCCGACAACCACTACC
TGAGCTACCAGTCCAAGCTGAGCAAAGACCCCAACGAGAAGCGCGATCACATGGTCCTGCTGGAGTTCGT
GACCGCCGCCGGGGGTACCAAGGTGTACGACCCCGAGCAGAGGAAGAGGATGATCACCGGCCCCCAGTGG
TGGGCCAGGTGCAAGCAGATGAACGTGCTGGACAGCTTCATCAACTACTACGACAGCGAGAAGCACGCCG
AGAACGCCGTGATCTTCCTGCACGGCAACGCCACTAGCAGCTACCTGTGGAGGCACGTGGTGCCCCACAT
CGAGCCCGTGGCCAGGTGCATCATCCCCGATCTGATCGGCATGGGCAAGAGCGGCAAGAGCGGCAACGGC
AGCTACAGGCTGCTGGACCACTACAAGTACCTGACCGCCTGGTTCGAGCTTCTGAACCTGCCCAAGAAGA
TCATCTTCGTGGGCCACGACTGGGGCGCCGCCCTGGCCTTCCACTACGCCTACGAGCACCAGGACAGGAT
CAAGGCCATCGTGCACATGGAGAGCGTGGTGGACGTGATCGAGAGCTGGGACGAGTGGCCAGACATCGAG
GAGGACATCGCCCTGATCAAGAGCGAGGAGGGCGAGAAGATGGTGCTGGAGAACAACTTCTTCGTGGAGA
CCGTGCTGCCCAGCAAGATCATGAGAAAGCTGGAGCCCGAGGAGTTCGCCGCCTACCTGGAGCCCTTCAA
GGAGAAGGGCGAGGTGAGAAGACCCACCCTGAGCTGGCCCAGAGAGATCCCCCTGGTGAAGGGCGGCAAG
CCCGACGTGGTGCAGATCGTGAGAAACTACAACGCCTACCTGAGAGCCAGCGACGACCTGCCCAAGCTGT
TCATCGAGGGCGACCCCGGCTTCTTCAGCAACGCCATCGTGGAGGGCGCCAAGAAGTTCCCCAACACCGA
GTTCGTGAAGGTGAAGGGCCTGCACTTCCTCCAGGAGGACGCCCCCGACGAGATGGGCAAGTACATCAAG
AGCTTCGTGGAGAGAGTGCTGAAGAACGAGCAGTTCTGCTACGAGAACGAGGTGTAAGAATTCGATATCA
AGCTTATCGATAATCAACCTCTGGATTACAAAATTTGTGAAAGATTGACTGGTATTCTTAACTATGTTGC
TCCTTTTACGCTATGTGGATACGCTGCTTTAATGCCTTTGTATCATGCTATTGCTTCCCGTATGGCTTTC
ATTTTCTCCTCCTTGTATAAATCCTGGTTGCTGTCTCTTTATGAGGAGTTGTGGCCCGTTGTCAGGCAAC
GTGGCGTGGTGTGCACTGTGTTTGCTGACGCAACCCCCACTGGTTGGGGCATTGCCACCACCTGTCAGCT
CCTTTCCGGAACTTTCGCTTTCCCCCTCCCTATTGCCACGGCGGAACTCATCGCCGCCTGCCTTGCCCGC
TGCTGGACAGGGGCTCGGCTGTTGGGCACTGACAATTCCGTGGTGTTGTCGGGGAAATCATCGTCCTTTC
CTTGGCTGCTCGCCTATGTTGCCACCTGGATTCTGCGCGGGACGTCCTTCTGCTACGTCCCTTCGGCCCT
CAATCCAGCGGACCTTCCTTCCCGCGGCCTGCTGCCGGCTCTGCGGCCTCTTCCGCGTCTTCGCCTTCGC
CCTCAGACGAGTCGGATCTCCCTTTGGGCCGCCTCCCCGCATCGATACCGAGCGCTGCTCGAGAGATCTA
CGGGTGGCATCCCTGTGACCCCTCCCCAGTGCCTCTCCTGGCCCTGGAAGTTGCCACTCCAGTGCCCACC
AGCCTTGTCCTAATAAAATTAAGTTGCATCATTTTGTCTGACTAGGTGTCCTTCTATAATATTATGGGGT
GGAGGGGGGTGGTATGGAGCAAGGGGCAAGTTGGGAAGACAACCTGTAGGGCCTGCGGGGTCTATTGGGA
ACCAAGCTGGAGTGCAGTGGCACAATCTTGGCTCACTGCAATCTCCGCCTCCTGGGTTCAAGCGATTCTC
CTGCCTCAGCCTCCCGAGTTGTTGGGATTCCAGGCATGCATGACCAGGCTCAGCTAATTTTTGTTTTTTT
GGTAGAGACGGGGTTTCACCATATTGGCCAGGCTGGTCTCCAACTCCTAATCTCAGGTGATCTACCCACC
TTGGCCTCCCAAATTGCTGGGATTACAGGCGTGAACCACTGCTCCCTTCCCTGTCCTTCTGATTTTGTAG
GTAACCACGTGCGGACCGAGCGGCCGCAGGAACCCCTAGTGATGGAGTTGGCCACTCCCTCTCTGCGCGC
TCGCTCGCTCACTGAGGCCGGGCGACCAAAGGTCGCCCGACGCCCGGGCTTTGCCCGGGCGGCCTCAGTG
AGCGAGCGAGCGCGCAGCTGCCTGCAGGGGCGCCTGATGCGGTATTTTCTCCTTACGCATCTGTGCGGTA
TTTCACACCGCATA
[95 nt withheld, positions 5335-5429]
T
[46 nt withheld, positions 5431-5476]
C
[141 nt withheld, positions 5478-5618]
CCTTTGACGTTGGAGTCCACGTTCTTT
[37 nt withheld, positions 5646-5682]
ACTCTATCTCGGGCTATTCTTTTGATTTATAAGGGATTTTGCCGATTTCGGTCTATTGGTTAAAAAATGA
GCTGATTTAACAAAAATTTAACGCGAATTTTAACAAAATATTAACGTTTACAATTTTATGGTGCACTCTC
AGTACAATCTGCTCTGATGCCGCATAGTTAAGCCAGCCCCGACACCCGCCAACACCCGCTGACGCGCCCT
GACGGGCTTGTCTGCTCCCGGCATCCGCTTACAGACAAGCTGTGACCGTCTCCGGGAGCTGCATGTGTCA
GAGGTTTTCACCGTCATCACCGAAACGCGCGAGACGAAAGGGCCTCGTGATACGCCTATTTTTATAGGTT
AATGTCATGATAATAATGGTTTCTTAGACGTCAGGTGGCACTTTTCGGGGAAATGTGCGCGGAACCCCTA
TTTGTTTATTTTTCTAAATACATTCAAATATGTATCCGCTCATGAGACAATAACCCTGATAAATGCTTCA
ATAATATTGAAAAAGGAAGAGTATGAGTATTCAACATTTCCGTGTCGCCCTTATTCCCTTTTTTGCGGCA
TTTTGCCTTCCTGTTTTTGCTCACCCAGAAACGCTGGTGAAAGTAAAAGATGCTGAAGATCAGTTGGGTG
CACGAGTGGGTTACATCGAACTGGATCTCAACAGCGGTAAGATCCTTGAGAGTTTTCGCCCCGAAGAACG
TTTTCCAATGATGAGCACTTTTAAAGTTCTGCTATGTGGCGCGGTATTATCCCGTATTGACGCCGGGCAA
GAGCAACTCGGTCGCCGCATACACTATTCTCAGAATGACTTGGTTGAGTACTCACCAGTCACAGAAAAGC
ATCTTACGGATGGCATGACAGTAAGAGAATTATGCAGTGCTGCCATAACCATGAGTGATAACACTGCGGC
CAACTTACTTCTGACAACGATCGGAGGACCGAAGGAGCTAACCGCTTTTTTGCACAACATGGGGGATCAT
GTAACTCGCCTTGATCGTTGGGAACCGGAGCTGAATGAAGCCATACCAAACGACGAGCGTGACACCACGA
TGCCTGTAGCAATGGCAACAACGTTGCGCAAACTATTAACTGGCGAACTACTTACTCTAGCTTCCCGGCA
ACAATTAATAGACTGGATGGAGGCGGATAAAGTTGCAGGACCACTTCTGCGCTCGGCCCTTCCGGCTGGC
TGGTTTATTGCTGATAAATCTGGAGCCGGTGAGCGTGGGTCTCGCGGTATCATTGCAGCACTGGGGCCAG
ATGGTAAGCCCTCCCGTATCGTAGTTATCTACACGACGGGGAGTCAGGCAACTATGGATGAACGAAATAG
ACAGATCGCTGAGATAGGTGCCTCACTGATTAAGCATTGGTAACTGTCAGACCAAGTTTACTCATATATA
CTTTAGATTGATTTAAAACTTCATTTTTAATTTAAAAGGATCTAGGTGAAGATCCTTTTTGATAATCTCA
TGACCAAAATCCCTTAACGTGAGTTTTCGTTCCACTGAGCGTCAGACCCCGTAGAAAAGATCAAAGGATC
TTCTTGAGATCCTTTTTTTCTGCGCGTAATCTGCTGCTTGCAAACAAAAAAACCACCGCTACCAGCGGTG
GTTTGTTTGCCGGATCAAGAGCTACCAACTCTTTTTCCGAAGGTAACTGGCTTCAGCAGAGCGCAGATAC
CAAATACTGTTCTTCTAGTGTAGCCGTAGTTAGGCCACCACTTCAAGAACTCTGTAGCACCGCCTACATA
CCTCGCTCTGCTAATCCTGTTACCAGTGGCTGCTGCCAGTGGCGATAAGTCGTGTCTTACCGGGTTGGAC
TCAAGACGATAGTTACCGGATAAGGCGCAGCGGTCGGGCTGAACGGGGGGTTCGTGCACACAGCCCAGCT
TGGAGCGAACGACCTACACCGAACTGAGATACCTACAGCGTGAGCTATGAGAAAGCGCCACGCTTCCCGA
AGGGAGAAAGGCGGACAGGTATCCGGTAAGCGGCAGGGTCGGAACAGGAGAGCGCACGAGGGAGCTTCCA
GGGGGAAACGCCTGGTATCTTTATAGTCCTGTCGGGTTTCGCCACCTCTGACTTGAGCGTCGATTTTTGT
GATGCTCGTCAGGGGGGCGGAGCCTATGGAAAAACGCCAGCAACGCGGCCTTTTTACGGTTCCTGGCCTT
TTGCTGGCCTTTTGCTCACATGT
Features (pLannotate 1.2.2; 17 found; start..end, strand, type, name):
     12..39      +  repeat_region  AAV2 ITR (fragment): inverted terminal repeat of adeno-associated virus serotype 2 inverted
     68..95      +  repeat_region  AAV2 ITR (fragment): inverted terminal repeat of adeno-associated virus serotype 2 inverted
    149..1437    +  promoter       CaMKII promoter: promoter for the mouse calcium/calmodulin-dependent kinase II α subunit
   1458..2330    +  CDS            hop: BACH_NATPH - Experimental evidence at protein level: Swiss-Prot protein existence level 1. Light-driven anion pump. Binding affinity for the anions is in the order, bromide > chloride > nitrate > azide > bromate and binding is pH dependent. From Natronomonas pharaonis (Natronobacterium pharaonis).
   2340..3029    +  CDS            mVenus: mVenus is a basic (constitutively fluorescent) yellow fluorescent protein published in 2006, derived from Aequorea victoria. It is reported to be a rapidly-maturing monomer with moderate acid sensitivity.
   3027..3953    +  CDS            LUCI_RENRE: Experimental evidence at protein level: Swiss-Prot protein existence level 1. Upon binding the substrate, the enzyme catalyzes an oxygenation, producing a very short-lived hydroperoxide that cyclizes into a dioxetanone structure, which collapses, releasing a CO(2) molecule. The spontaneous breakdown of the dioxetanone releases the energy (about 50 kcal/mole) that is necessary to generate the excited state of the coelenteramide product, which is the singlet form of the monoanion. In vivo the product undergoes the process of nonradiative energy transfer to an accessory protein, a green fluoresce
   3978..4002    +  misc_feature   MCS (fragment): pBluescript multiple cloning site
   4002..4590    +  misc_feature   WPRE: woodchuck hepatitis virus posttranscriptional regulatory element
   4622..5098    +  polyA_signal   hGH poly(A) signal: human growth hormone polyadenylation signal
   5138..5278    +  repeat_region  AAV2 ITR: inverted terminal repeat of adeno-associated virus serotype 2 inverted
   5283..5334    -  misc_feature   bom (fragment): basis of mobility region from pBR322
   5353..5808    +  rep_origin     f1 ori (sequence partly withheld): f1 bacteriophage origin of replication; arrow indicates direction of (+) strand synthesis
   5809..5858    -  misc_feature   bom (fragment): basis of mobility region from pBR322
   5960..5995    -  CDS            rop (fragment): Rop protein, which maintains plasmids at low copy number; rop
   6090..6194    +  promoter       AmpR promoter: bla
   6195..7055    +  CDS            AmpR: β-lactamase; bla; confers resistance to ampicillin, carbenicillin, and related antibiotics
   7226..7814    +  rep_origin     ori: high-copy-number ColE1/pMB1/pBR322/pUC origin of replication
