[The description below was written by a language model from this plasmid's Addgene catalogue record and pLannotate feature annotations shown in this document.]
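Description:
pAAV/CaMKIIa::iLMO2 is an AAV2 transfer plasmid for mammalian expression, built on the pAAV-CaMKIIa-eNpHR 3.0-EYFP backbone by inserting the iLMO2 coding sequence between retained BamHI and EcoRI sites. It is propagated in bacteria as a high-copy plasmid through a ColE1/pUC-type origin and selected with ampicillin via the β-lactamase gene. An f1 phage origin is also present. The expression cassette is flanked by AAV2 inverted terminal repeats, which allow it to be packaged into recombinant AAV particles when helper functions are supplied. In the annotated sequence the downstream ITR is detected in full, whereas the upstream one appears only as short fragments. This may reflect incomplete annotation or sequencing across the repeat, and the record does not resolve it.

The payload is inhibitory luminopsin 2, a single fusion protein of about 2.5 kb. It joins the light-driven chloride pump halorhodopsin from Natronomonas pharaonis to Nanolantern, which is itself a fusion of the yellow fluorescent protein mVenus (derived from Aequorea victoria) and Renilla reniformis luciferase. According to the depositor comments, an ER export motif follows at the C-terminus. Transcription is driven by the mouse CaMKIIa promoter, which the record describes as selective for glutamatergic neurons. A WPRE boosts transcript stability and expression, and the human growth hormone polyadenylation signal terminates the message.

The pump can be activated either by external illumination or by bioluminescence generated when the luciferase oxidises its chemical substrate. The construct therefore serves as an opto-chemogenetic tool for silencing neurons by light or by a chemical. The Venus moiety doubles as a fluorescent marker of expression.
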