Addgene plasmid #129481: pAAV/CaMKIIa::iLMO2
Purpose: AAV2 transfer plasmid for iLMO2, an opto-chemogenetic probe for neuronal inhibition by light or chemical, under control of the glutamatergic-selective CaMKIIa promoter
Depositing lab: Robert Gross. Depositing organization: Emory University. Publication: Inhibitory luminopsins: genetically-encoded bioluminescent opsins for versatile, scalable, and hardware-independent optogenetic inhibition. Tung JK, Gutekunst CA, Gross RE. Sci Rep. 2015 Sep 24;5:14366. doi: 10.1038/srep14366. PubMed 26399324.
Backbone
  Vector backbone: pAAV-CaMKIIa-eNpHR 3.0-EYFP
  Backbone manufacturer: Karl Deisseroth (Addgene plasmid # 26971)
  Backbone size w/o insert (bp): 5360
  Vector type: Mammalian Expression, AAV
Growth in bacteria
  Bacterial resistance: Ampicillin, 100 μg/mL
  Growth temperature: 37°C
  Growth strain: NEB Stable
  Copy number: High Copy
Gene/Insert
  Gene/Insert name: iLMO2 (alt names: inhibitory luminopsin 2; eNpHR2.0-Nanolantern)
  Species: N. pharaonis, A. victoria, R. reniformis
  Insert size (bp): 2526
  Promoter: CaMKIIa
  Cloning method: Restriction Enzyme; 5′ cloning site BamHI (not destroyed); 3′ cloning site EcoRI (not destroyed)
Resource information
  A portion of this plasmid was derived from a plasmid made by: pAAV-CaMKIIa-eNpHR3.0-EYFP from Karl Deisseroth, Stanford U (Addgene #26971) and Nano-lantern/pcDNA3 from Takeharu Nagai, Osaka U (Addgene #51970)
Terms and licenses: Academic/Nonprofit Terms; Industry Terms: Not Available to Industry
Depositor comments: iLMO2 (NpHR-Nanolantern-ER export motif) from pcDNA3 vector was inserted using BamHI/EcoRI
How to cite: pAAV/CaMKIIa::iLMO2 was a gift from Robert Gross (Addgene plasmid # 129481 ; http://n2t.net/addgene:129481 ; RRID:Addgene_129481)
